>Addgene plasmid #10807 | Myr.PKCalpha.FLAG | addgene partial sequence | sequence record 17748 | CMV-F 5'-CGCAAATGGGCGGTAGGCGTG-3'
AGCTCGTTTAGTGAACCGTCAGAATTAATTCAGATCTGGTACCACGCGTATCGATAAGCTTATGGGGAGC
AGCAAGAGCAAGCCCAAGTCTAGAGCTGACGTCTTCCCGGCCGCCGAGCCGGCGGCGCCGCAGGACGTGG
CCAACCGCTTCGCCCGCAAAGGGGCGCTGAGGCAGAAGAACGTGCACGAGGTGAAGAACCACCGCTTCAT
CGCGCGCTTCTTCAAGCAGCCCACCTTCTGCAGCCACTGCACCGACTTCATCTGGGGGTTTGGGAAACAA
GGCTTCCAGTGCCAAGTTTGCTGTTTTGTGGTTCACAAGAGGTGCCATGAATTTGTTACTTTTTCTTGTC
CGGGGGCGGATAAAGGACCCGACACAGATGACCCGAGGAGCAAGCACAAGTTCAAGATCCACACGTATGG
CAGCCCCACCTTCTGTGATCACTGCGGCTCCCTGCTGTACGGA
