[The description below was written by a language model from this plasmid's Addgene catalogue record.]
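Description:
Myr.PKCalpha.FLAG is a mammalian expression plasmid built on the pCMV6 backbone (about 4.65 kb without insert) that carries the bovine (B. taurus) protein kinase C alpha coding sequence (PRKCA), an insert of roughly 2.3 kb cloned by restriction digestion between HindIII and EcoRI sites, both of which are retained. It is maintained in E. coli as a high-copy plasmid under ampicillin selection. No feature table is provided, so the promoter is not explicitly listed. However, the pCMV6 backbone name and the use of a CMV forward sequencing primer indicate that expression is driven by the cytomegalovirus immediate-early promoter, which gives strong constitutive transcription in most transfected mammalian cells. The record does not state whether a mammalian selection marker is present.

The kinase is modified at both ends. At the N terminus it carries a myristoylation signal taken from p60src, and at the C terminus it is fused to a FLAG epitope supplied by the backbone. A myristoylation signal directs co-translational attachment of a lipid anchor that tethers the protein to cellular membranes. PKC alpha normally depends on membrane recruitment for activation, and the depositor describes this version as constitutively active. The FLAG tag allows detection or immunoprecipitation of the exogenous protein and distinguishes it from endogenous PKC alpha. The construct suits gain-of-function studies of PKC alpha signalling by overexpression. The associated publication examined the effect of PKC alpha overexpression on protein secretion in rat lacrimal gland.
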