Addgene plasmid #10807: Myr.PKCalpha.FLAG
Depositing lab: Alex Toker. Depositing organization: Beth Israel Deaconess Medical Center. Publication: Effect of overexpression of protein kinase C alpha on rat lacrimal gland protein secretion. Hodges RR, Kazlauskas A, Toker A, Dartt DA. Adv Exp Med Biol. 2002 . 506(Pt A):237-41. PubMed 12613914.
Backbone
  Vector backbone: pCMV6
  Backbone size w/o insert (bp): 4650
  Vector type: Mammalian Expression
Growth in bacteria
  Bacterial resistance: Ampicillin, 100 μg/mL
  Growth temperature: 37°C
  Growth strain: DH5alpha
  Copy number: High Copy
Gene/Insert
  Gene/Insert name: PKC alpha (alt names: PKC-A; PRKCA)
  Species: B. taurus (bovine)
  Insert size (bp): 2300
  GenBank ID: NM_174435
  Entrez Gene: PRKCA (a.k.a. PKRCA)
  Tag / fusion protein: Myr (N terminal on insert); FLAG (C terminal on backbone)
  Cloning method: Restriction Enzyme; 5′ cloning site HindIII (not destroyed); 3′ cloning site EcoRI (not destroyed)
  Sequencing primers: 5′ CMV Forward
Terms and licenses: Academic/Nonprofit Terms; Industry Terms: Not Available to Industry
Depositor comments: Constitutively active. Myr sequence from p60src.
How to cite: Myr.PKCalpha.FLAG was a gift from Alex Toker (Addgene plasmid # 10807 ; http://n2t.net/addgene:10807 ; RRID:Addgene_10807)
